Addgene plasmid #250903: pZB246-T7-T+
Purpose: Expresses N-terminal His-tag thermally stabilized T7 RNAP under a lac-inducible promoter on Kanamycin Resistance Backbone
Depositing lab: Timothy Whitehead. Depositing organization: University of Colorado, Boulder. Publication: Computational redesign of a thermostable T7 RNA polymerase. Baumer ZT, Whitehead TA. bioRxiv [Preprint]. 2025 Nov 12:2025.11.12.688101. doi: 10.1101/2025.11.12.688101. PubMed 41292992.
Backbone
  Vector backbone: pET29b
  Backbone size w/o insert (bp): 5288
  Total vector size (bp): 7973
  Modifications to backbone: T7 promoter replaced with pT5-lacUV promoter sequence, T7 terminator replaced
  Vector type: Bacterial Expression
Growth in bacteria
  Bacterial resistance: Kanamycin, 50 μg/mL
  Growth temperature: 37°C
  Growth strain: DH5alpha
  Copy number: High Copy
Gene/Insert
  Gene/Insert name: Thermally Stable T7 RNA Polymerase (alt name: T7 RNAP)
  Species: T7 Phage, synthetic
  Insert size (bp): 2685
  Mutation: Arginine 31 to Aspartic Acid, Alanine 61 to Arginine, Phenylalanine 105 to Tyrosine, Serine 128 to Lysine, Valine 177 to Histidine, Tyrosine 312 to Aspartic Acid, Lysine 378 to Arginine, Arginine 379 to Lysine, Aspartic Acid 388 to Asparagine, Histidine 411 to Tyrosine, Serine 430 to Proline, Asparagine 433 to Threonine, Phenylalanine 481 to Tryptophan, Glutamic Acid 484 to Aspartic Acid, Serine 495 to Asparagine, Glutamic Acid 498 to Aspartic Acid, Cysteine 510 to Arginine, Asparagine 529 to Valine, Threonine 566 to Lysine, Isoleucine 581 to Glutamine, Serine 606 to Threonine, Alanine 615 to Threonine, Glycine 618 to Glutamine, Serine 633 to Proline, Lysine 713 to Glutamic Acid, Serine 767 to Glycine, Histidine 772 to Arginine, Glutamine 786 to Leucine, Phenylalanine 849 to Isoleucine, Phenylalanine 880 to Tyrosine
  Promoter: pT5-lacUV
  Tag / fusion protein: 6xHis (N terminal on backbone)
  Cloning method: Other
  Sequencing primers: 5′ CACGATGCGTCCGGCGTAGAGG; 3′ CGAACGTGGCGAGAAAGGAAGG
Terms and licenses: Academic/Nonprofit Terms; Industry Terms: Not Available to Industry
How to cite: pZB246-T7-T+ was a gift from Timothy Whitehead (Addgene plasmid # 250903 ; http://n2t.net/addgene:250903 ; RRID:Addgene_250903)
