[The description below was written by a language model from this plasmid's Addgene catalogue record and pLannotate feature annotations shown in this document.]
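Description:
pZB246-T7-T+ is a bacterial expression plasmid built on a modified pET29b backbone (about 8 kb in total) for producing a computationally redesigned, thermally stabilized T7 RNA polymerase in E. coli. It replicates from a ColE1/pMB1-type origin and retains the pBR322-derived bom and rop regions. The catalogue lists it as high copy, although rop normally acts to restrain copy number. Selection is by kanamycin through an aminoglycoside phosphotransferase gene. An f1 origin is also present, along with short tetracycline-resistance gene remnants and a fragment of the AmpR promoter that are annotation hits to backbone-derived sequence rather than functional markers.

The usual T7 promoter and T7 terminator of pET29b have been replaced. Expression is instead driven by a T5/lacUV-type promoter recognized by the host E. coli RNA polymerase, with lac operator sequences embedded in and downstream of it, and transcription ends at a lambda t0 terminator. A plasmid-borne lacI gene with its own promoter supplies the repressor, so expression is held off until relieved by IPTG or lactose. This arrangement means the polymerase being produced does not transcribe its own gene, and no T7 RNAP-expressing host strain is needed. The open reading frame begins with an N-terminal 6xHis tag for affinity purification, followed by the T7 RNA polymerase coding sequence. This sequence carries thirty amino-acid substitutions spread across the protein, from R31D near the N-terminus to F880Y near the C-terminus, which together make up the stabilized "T+" design. The plasmid is suited to inducible overexpression and purification of this thermostable enzyme, for example for characterization or in vitro transcription work.
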