Features (pLannotate 1.2.2; 17 found; start..end, strand, type, name):
      1..589     +  rep_origin     ori: high-copy-number ColE1/pMB1/pBR322/pUC origin of replication
    775..914     -  misc_feature   bom: basis of mobility region from pBR322
   1016..1207    -  CDS            rop: Rop protein, which maintains plasmids at low copy number; rop
   1224..1604    +  CDS            YPB1_ECOLX: Protein predicted: Swiss-Prot protein existence level 4. From Escherichia coli.
   1676..1967    -  CDS            TcR (fragment): tetracycline efflux protein; tet; confers resistance to tetracycline
   1982..2003    -  protein_bind   CAP binding site: CAP binding activates transcription in the presence of cAMP. E. coli catabolite activator protein
   2016..3098    -  CDS            lacI: lac repressor; lacI; The lac repressor binds to the lac operator to inhibit transcription in E. coli. This inhibition can be relieved by adding lactose or isopropyl-β-D-thiogalactopyranoside (IPTG).
   3099..3176    -  promoter       lacI promoter: lacI
   3184..3463    -  CDS            TcR (fragment): tetracycline efflux protein; tet; confers resistance to tetracycline
   3568..3612    +  promoter       T5 promoter: bacteriophage T5 promoter for E. coli RNA polymerase, with embedded lac operator
   3620..3636    +  protein_bind   lac operator: The lac repressor binds to the lac operator to inhibit transcription in E. coli. This inhibition can be relieved by adding lactose or isopropyl-β-D-thiogalactopyranoside (IPTG). lac repressor encoded by lacI
   3685..3702    +  CDS            7xHis (fragment): 6xHis affinity tag
   3709..6357    +  CDS            RPOL_BPT7: Experimental evidence at protein level: Swiss-Prot protein existence level 1. Highly processive DNA-dependent RNA polymerase that catalyzes the transcription of class II and class III viral genes. Recognizes a specific promoter sequence and enters first into an 'abortive phase' where very short transcripts are synthesized and released before proceeding to the processive transcription of long RNA chains. Unwinds the double-stranded DNA to expose the coding strand for templating. Participates in the initiation of viral DNA replication presumably by making primers accessible to the DNA polymerase
   6393..6487    +  terminator     lambda t0 terminator: transcription terminator from phage lambda
   6508..6942    +  rep_origin     f1 ori (sequence partly withheld): f1 bacteriophage origin of replication; arrow indicates direction of (+) strand synthesis
   6968..7025    +  promoter       AmpR promoter (fragment): bla
   7034..7849    -  CDS            KanR: aminoglycoside phosphotransferase; aph(3')-Ia; confers resistance to kanamycin in bacteria or G418 (Geneticin®) in eukaryotes
>Addgene plasmid #250903 | pZB246-T7-T+ | addgene full sequence | sequence record 499452 | Addgene NGS Result
TTGAGATCCTTTTTTTCTGCGCGTAATCTGCTGCTTGCAAACAAAAAAACCACCGCTACCAGCGGTGGTT
TGTTTGCCGGATCAAGAGCTACCAACTCTTTTTCCGAAGGTAACTGGCTTCAGCAGAGCGCAGATACCAA
ATACTGTCCTTCTAGTGTAGCCGTAGTTAGGCCACCACTTCAAGAACTCTGTAGCACCGCCTACATACCT
CGCTCTGCTAATCCTGTTACCAGTGGCTGCTGCCAGTGGCGATAAGTCGTGTCTTACCGGGTTGGACTCA
AGACGATAGTTACCGGATAAGGCGCAGCGGTCGGGCTGAACGGGGGGTTCGTGCACACAGCCCAGCTTGG
AGCGAACGACCTACACCGAACTGAGATACCTACAGCGTGAGCTATGAGAAAGCGCCACGCTTCCCGAAGG
GAGAAAGGCGGACAGGTATCCGGTAAGCGGCAGGGTCGGAACAGGAGAGCGCACGAGGGAGCTTCCAGGG
GGAAACGCCTGGTATCTTTATAGTCCTGTCGGGTTTCGCCACCTCTGACTTGAGCGTCGATTTTTGTGAT
GCTCGTCAGGGGGGCGGAGCCTATGGAAAAACGCCAGCAACGCGGCCTTTTTACGGTTCCTGGCCTTTTG
CTGGCCTTTTGCTCACATGTTCTTTCCTGCGTTATCCCCTGATTCTGTGGATAACCGTATTACCGCCTTT
GAGTGAGCTGATACCGCTCGCCGCAGCCGAACGACCGAGCGCAGCGAGTCAGTGAGCGAGGAAGCGGAAG
AGCGCCTGATGCGGTATTTTCTCCTTACGCATCTGTGCGGTATTTCACACCGCAATGGTGCACTCTCAGT
ACAATCTGCTCTGATGCCGCATAGTTAAGCCAGTATACACTCCGCTATCGCTACGTGACTGGGTCATGGC
TGCGCCCCGACACCCGCCAACACCCGCTGACGCGCCCTGACGGGCTTGTTTGCTCCCGGCATCCGCTTAC
AGACAAGCTGTGACCGTCTCCGGGAGCTGCATGTGTCAGAGGTTTTCACCGTCATCACCGAAACGCGCGA
GGCAGCTGCGGTAAAGCTCATCAGCGTGGTCGTGAAGCGATTCACAGATGTCTGCCTGTTCATCCGCGTC
CAGCTCGTTGAGTTTCTCCAGAAGCGTTAATGTCTGGCTTCTGATAAAGCGGGCCATGTTAAGGGCGGTT
TTTTCCTGTTTGGTCACTGATGCCTCCGTGTAAGGGGGATTTCTGTTCATGGGGGTAATGATACCGATGA
AACGAGAGAGGATGCTCACGATACGGGTTACTGATGATGAACATGCCCGGTTACTGGAACGTTGTGAGGG
TAAACAACTGGCGGTATGGATGCGGCGGGACCAGAGAAAAATCACTCAGGGTCAATGCCAGCGCTTCGTT
AATACAGATGTAGGTGTTCCACAGGGTAGCCAGCAGCATCCTGCGATGCAGATCCGGAACATAATGGTGC
AGGGCGCTGACTTCCGCGTTTCCAGACTTTACGAAACACGGAAACCGAAGACCATTCATGTTGTTGCTCA
GGTCGCAGACGTTTTGCAGCAGCAGTCGCTTCACGTTCGCTCGCGTATCGGTGATTCATTCTGCTAACCA
GTAAGGCAACCCCGCCAGCCTAGCCGGGTCCTCAACGACAGGAGCACGATCATGCGCACCCGTGGGGCCG
CCATGCCGGCGATAATGGCCTGCTTCTCGCCGAAACGTTTGGTGGCGGGACCAGTGACGAAGGCTTGAGC
GAGGGCGTGCAAGATTCCGAATACCGCAAGCGACAGGCCGATCATCGTCGCGCTCCAGCGAAAGCGGTCC
TCGCCGAAAATGACCCAGAGCGCTGCCGGCACCTGTCCTACGAGTTGCATGATAAAGAAGACAGTCATAA
GTGCGGCGACGATAGTCATGCCCCGCGCCCACCGGAAGGAGCTGACTGGGTTGAAGGCTCTCAAGGGCAT
CGGTCGAGATCCCGGTGCCTAATGAGTGAGCTAACTTACATTAATTGCGTTGCGCTCACTGCCCGCTTTC
CAGTCGGGAAACCTGTCGTGCCAGCTGCATTAATGAATCGGCCAACGCGCGGGGAGAGGCGGTTTGCGTA
TTGGGCGCCAGGGTGGTTTTTCTTTTCACCAGTGAGACGGGCAACAGCTGATTGCCCTTCACCGCCTGGC
CCTGAGAGAGTTGCAGCAAGCGGTCCACGCTGGTTTGCCCCAGCAGGCGAAAATCCTGTTTGATGGTGGT
TAACGGCGGGATATAACATGAGCTGTCTTCGGTATCGTCGTATCCCACTACCGAGATGTCCGCACCAACG
CGCAGCCCGGACTCGGTAATGGCGCGCATTGCGCCCAGCGCCATCTGATCGTTGGCAACCAGCATCGCAG
TGGGAACGATGCCCTCATTCAGCATTTGCATGGTTTGTTGAAAACCGGACATGGCACTCCAGTCGCCTTC
CCGTTCCGCTATCGGCTGAATTTGATTGCGAGTGAGATATTTATGCCAGCCAGCCAGACGCAGACGCGCC
GAGACAGAACTTAATGGGCCCGCTAACAGCGCGATTTGCTGGTGACCCAATGCGACCAGATGCTCCACGC
CCAGTCGCGTACCGTCTTCATGGGAGAAAATAATACTGTTGATGGGTGTCTGGTCAGAGACATCAAGAAA
TAACGCCGGAACATTAGTGCAGGCAGCTTCCACAGCAATGGCATCCTGGTCATCCAGCGGATAGTTAATG
ATCAGCCCACTGACGCGTTGCGCGAGAAGATTGTGCACCGCCGCTTTACAGGCTTCGACGCCGCTTCGTT
CTACCATCGACACCACCACGCTGGCACCCAGTTGATCGGCGCGAGATTTAATCGCCGCGACAATTTGCGA
CGGCGCGTGCAGGGCCAGACTGGAGGTGGCAACGCCAATCAGCAACGACTGTTTGCCCGCCAGTTGTTGT
GCCACGCGGTTGGGAATGTAATTCAGCTCCGCCATCGCCGCTTCCACTTTTTCCCGCGTTTTCGCAGAAA
CGTGGCTGGCCTGGTTCACCACGCGGGAAACGGTCTGATAAGAGACACCGGCATACTCTGCGACATCGTA
TAACGTTACTGGTTTCACATTCACCACCCTGAATTGACTCTCTTCCGGGCGCTATCATGCCATACCGCGA
AAGGTTTTGCGCCATTCGATGGTGTCCGGGATCTCGACGCTCTCCCTTATGCGACTCCTGCATTAGGAAG
CAGCCCAGTAGTAGGTTGAGGCCGTTGAGCACCGCCGCCGCAAGGAATGGTGCATGCAAGGAGATGGCGC
CCAACAGTCCCCCGGCCACGGGGCCTGCCACCATACCCACGCCGAAACAAGCGCTCATGAGCCCGAAGTG
GCGAGCCCGATCTTCCCCATCGGTGATGTCGGCGATATAGGCGCCAGCAACCGCACCTGTGGCGCCGGTG
ATGCCGGCCACGATGCGTCCGGCGTAGAGGATCGAGATCGATCTCGATCCCGCGAAATCTAAGAAACCAT
TATTATCATGACATTAACCTATAAAAATAGGCGTATCACGAGGCCCTTTCGTCTTCACCTCGAGAAATCA
TAAAAAATTTATTTGCTTTGTGAGCGGATAACAATTATAATAGATTCAATTGTGAGCGGATAACAATTTC
ACACAGAATTCATTAAAGAGGAGAAATTAACTATGAGAGGATCGCATCACCATCACCATCACGGATCCAT
GAACACGATTAACATCGCTAAGAACGACTTCTCTGACATCGAACTGGCTGCTATCCCGTTCAACACTCTG
GCTGACCATTACGGTGAGGATTTAGCTCGCGAACAGTTGGCCCTTGAGCATGAGTCTTACGAGATGGGTG
AAGCACGCTTCCGCAAGATGTTTGAGCGTCAACTTAAACGTGGTGAGGTTGCGGATAACGCTGCCGCCAA
GCCTCTCATCACTACCCTACTCCCTAAGATGATTGCACGCATCAACGACTGGTTTGAGGAAGTGAAAGCT
AAGCGCGGCAAGCGCCCGACAGCCTTCCAGTATCTGCAAGAAATCAAGCCGGAAGCCGTAGCGTACATCA
CCATTAAGACCACTCTGGCTTGCCTAACCAAAGCTGACAATACAACCGTTCAGGCTGTAGCAAGCGCAAT
CGGTCGGGCCATTGAGGACGAGGCTCGCTTCGGTCGTATCCGTGACCTTGAAGCTAAGCACTTCAAGAAA
AACGTTGAGGAACAACTCAACAAGCGCGTAGGGCACCATTACAAGAAAGCATTTATGCAAGTTGTCGAGG
CTGACATGCTCTCTAAGGGTCTACTCGGTGGCGAGGCGTGGTCTTCGTGGCATAAGGAAGACTCTATTCA
TGTAGGAGTACGCTGCATCGAGATGCTCATTGAGTCAACCGGAATGGTTAGCTTACACCGCCAAAATGCT
GGCGTAGTAGGTCAAGACTCTGAGACTATCGAACTCGCACCTGAATACGCTGAGGCTATCGCAACCCGTG
CAGGTGCGCTGGCTGGCATCTCTCCGATGTTCCAACCTTGCGTAGTTCCTCCTAAGCCGTGGACTGGCAT
TACTGGTGGTGGCTATTGGGCTAACGGTCGTCGTCCTCTGGCGCTGGTGCGTACTCACAGTAAGAAAGCA
CTGATGCGCTACGAAGACGTTGATATGCCTGAGGTGTACAAAGCGATTAACATTGCGCAAAACACCGCAT
GGAAAATCAACAAGAAAGTCCTAGCGGTCGCCAACGTAATCACCAAGTGGAAGCATTGTCCGGTCGAGGA
CATCCCTGCGATTGAGCGTGAAGAACTCCCGATGAAACCGGAAGACATCGACATGAATCCTGAGGCTCTC
ACCGCGTGGAGAAAAGCTGCCGCTGCTGTGTACCGCAAGAACAAGGCTCGCAAGTCTCGCCGTATCAGCC
TTGAGTTCATGCTTGAGCAAGCCAATAAGTTTGCTAACTATAAGGCCATCTGGTTCCCTTACAACATGGA
CTGGCGCGGTCGTGTTTACGCTGTGCCAATGTTCACCCCGCAAGGTAACGATATGACCAAAGGACTGCTT
ACGCTGGCGAAAGGTAAACCAATCGGTAAGGAAGGTTACTACTGGCTGAAAATCCACGGTGCAAACTGTG
CGGGTGTCGATAAGGTTCCGTTCCCTGAGCGCATCAAGTGGATTGAGGATAACCACGAGAACATCATGGC
TTGCGCTAAGAACCCACTGGATAACACTTGGTGGGCTGAGCAAGATTCTCCGTTCCGTTTCCTTGCGTTC
TGCTTTGAGTACGCTGGGGTACAGCACCACGGCCTGAGCTATGTGTGCTCCCTTCCGCTGGCGTTTGACG
GGTCTTGCTCTGGCATCCAGCACTTCTCCGCGATGCTCCGAGATGAGGTAGGTGGTCGCGCGGTTAACTT
GCTTCCTAGTGAAAAAGTTCAGGACATCTACGGGATTGTTGCTAAGAAAGTCAACGAGCAGCTACAAGCA
GACGCAATCAATGGGACCGATAACGAAGTAGTTACCGTGACCGATGAGAACACTGGTGAAATCACGGAGA
AAGTCAAGCTGGGCACTAAGACGCTGGCTCAGCAATGGCTGGCTTACGGTGTTACTCGCAGTGTGACTAA
GCGTCCAGTCATGACGCTGGCTTACGGGTCCAAAGAGTTCGGCTTCCGTCAACAAGTGCTGGAAGATACC
ATTCAGCCAGCTATTGATTCCGGCAAGGGTCTGATGTTCACTCAGCCGAATCAGGCTGCTGGATACATGG
CTAAGCTGATTTGGGAATCTGTGAGCGTGACGGTGGTAGCTGCGGTTGAAGCAATGAACTGGCTTAAGTC
TGCTGCTAAGCTGCTGGCTGCTGAGGTCAAAGATGAAAAGACTGGAGAGATTCTTCGCAAGCGTTGCGCT
GTGCATTGGGTAACTCCTGATGGTTTCCCTGTGTGGCAGGAATACAAGAAGCCTATTCAGACGCGCTTGA
ACCTGATGTTCCTCGGTCAGTTCCGCTTACAGCCTACCATTAACACCAACAAAGATGGCGAGATTGATGC
ACGTAAACAGGAGTCTGGTATCGCTCCTAACTTTGTACACAGCCTGGACGGTAGCCACCTTCGTAAGACT
GTAGTGTGGGCACACGAGAAGTACGGAATCGAATCTTTTGCACTGATTCACGACTCCTTCGGTACCATTC
CGGCTGACGCTGCGAACCTGTTCAAAGCAGTGCGCGAAACTATGGTTGACACATATGAGTCTTGTGATGT
ACTGGCTGATTTCTACGACCAGATCGCTGACCAGTTGCACGAGTCTCAATTGGACAAAATGCCAGCACTT
CCGGCTAAAGGTAACTTGAACCTCCGTGACATCTTAGAGTCGGACTACGCGTTCGCGTAACGCCGGATCC
TAAGCTTAATTAGCTGAGCTTGGACTCCTGTTGATAGATCCAGTAATGACCTCAGAACTCCATCTGGATT
TGTTCAGAACGCTCGGTTGCCGCCGGGCGTTTTTTATTGGTGAGAATCAATGGGACGCGCCCTGTAG
[103 nt withheld, positions 6508-6610]
C
[91 nt withheld, positions 6612-6702]
A
[49 nt withheld, positions 6704-6752]
CCTTTGACGTTGGAGTCCACGTTCTTT
[37 nt withheld, positions 6780-6816]
ACCCTATCTCGGTCTATTCTTTTGATTTATAAGGGATTTTGCCGATTTCGGCCTATTGGTTAAAAAATGA
GCTGATTTAACAAAAATTTAACGCGAATTTTAACAAAATATTAACGCTTACAATTTAGGTGGCACTTTTC
GGGGAAATGTGCGCGGAACCCCTATTTGTTTATTTTTCTAAATACATTCAAATATGTATCCGCTCATGAA
TTAATTCTTAGAAAAACTCATCGAGCATCAAATGAAACTGCAATTTATTCATATCAGGATTATCAATACC
ATATTTTTGAAAAAGCCGTTTCTGTAATGAAGGAGAAAACTCACCGAGGCAGTTCCATAGGATGGCAAGA
TCCTGGTATCGGTCTGCGATTCCGACTCGTCCAACATCAATACAACCTATTAATTTCCCCTCGTCAAAAA
TAAGGTTATCAAGTGAGAAATCACCATGAGTGACGACTGAATCCGGTGAGAATGGCAAAAGTTTATGCAT
TTCTTTCCAGACTTGTTCAACAGGCCAGCCATTACGCTCGTCATCAAAATCACTCGCATCAACCAAACCG
TTATTCATTCGTGATTGCGCCTGAGCGAGACGAAATACGCGATCGCTGTTAAAAGGACAATTACAAACAG
GAATCGAATGCAACCGGCGCAGGAACACTGCCAGCGCATCAACAATATTTTCACCTGAATCAGGATATTC
TTCTAATACCTGGAATGCTGTTTTCCCGGGGATCGCAGTGGTGAGTAACCATGCATCATCAGGAGTACGG
ATAAAATGCTTGATGGTCGGAAGAGGCATAAATTCCGTCAGCCAGTTTAGTCTGACCATCTCATCTGTAA
CATCATTGGCAACGCTACCTTTGCCATGTTTCAGAAACAACTCTGGCGCATCGGGCTTCCCATACAATCG
ATAGATTGTCGCACCTGATTGCCCGACATTATCGCGAGCCCATTTATACCCATATAAATCAGCATCCATG
TTGGAATTTAATCGCGGCCTAGAGCAAGACGTTTCCCGTTGAATATGGCTCATAACACCCCTTGTATTAC
TGTTTATGTAAGCAGACAGTTTTATTGTTCATGACCAAAATCCCTTAACGTGAGTTTTCGTTCCACTGAG
CGTCAGACCCCGTAGAAAAGATCAAAGGATCTTC
